Addgene plasmid #208080: OR52-consensus
Purpose: Consensus OR52 engineered from human OR52 family members
Depositing lab: Hiroaki Matsunami. Depositing organization: Duke University. Publication: Structural instability and divergence from conserved residues underlie intracellular retention of mammalian odorant receptors. Ikegami K, de March CA, Nagai MH, Ghosh S, Do M, Sharma R, Bruguera ES, Lu YE, Fukutani Y, Vaidehi N, Yohda M, Matsunami H. Proc Natl Acad Sci U S A. 2020 Feb 11;117(6):2957-2967. doi: 10.1073/pnas.1915520117. Epub 2020 Jan 23. PubMed 31974307.
Backbone
  Vector backbone: pCI
  Backbone manufacturer: Promega
  Backbone size w/o insert (bp): 4006
  Total vector size (bp): 5023
  Modifications to backbone: Rhodopsin tag at N terminus
  Vector type: Mammalian Expression
Growth in bacteria
  Bacterial resistance: Ampicillin, 100 μg/mL
  Growth temperature: 37°C
  Growth strain: DH5alpha
  Copy number: High Copy
Gene/Insert
  Gene/Insert name: OR52-consensus (alt name: consOR52)
  Species: Synthetic
  Insert size (bp): 1017
  Promoter: CMV
  Tag / fusion protein: Rhodopsin tag (N terminal on insert)
  Cloning method: Restriction Enzyme; 5′ cloning site MluI (not destroyed); 3′ cloning site NotI (not destroyed)
  Sequencing primers: 5′ CTCCACAGGTGTCCACTC; 3′ CACTGCATTCTAGTTGTGG
Terms and licenses: Academic/Nonprofit Terms; Industry Terms: Not Available to Industry
How to cite: OR52-consensus was a gift from Hiroaki Matsunami (Addgene plasmid # 208080 ; http://n2t.net/addgene:208080 ; RRID:Addgene_208080)
