[The description below was written by a language model from this plasmid's Addgene catalogue record and pLannotate feature annotations shown in this document.]
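Description:
OR52-consensus is a mammalian expression plasmid built on the Promega pCI backbone, carrying a synthetic odorant receptor coding sequence (also called consOR52) that was engineered as a consensus of human OR52 family members. In bacteria it is maintained as a high-copy plasmid through a ColE1/pUC-type origin and selected with ampicillin via the β-lactamase gene. An f1 phage origin is also present, which in principle permits single-stranded DNA production. The catalogue lists a total size of about 5.0 kb, slightly longer than the sequenced record from which the feature table was generated.

Expression is driven by the human cytomegalovirus immediate early enhancer and promoter, followed by the chimeric β-globin/immunoglobulin intron typical of pCI, which generally improves transcript processing and expression level. A T7 promoter sits just upstream of the insert and could support in vitro transcription, and an SV40 polyadenylation signal terminates the message. The roughly 1 kb insert was cloned between MluI and NotI sites, both retained. The annotation software labels it as a fragment of human OR52L1, which reflects sequence similarity of the consensus design to a natural family member, not the identity of the insert. The backbone was modified to add an N-terminal rhodopsin tag to the receptor. This tag is not separately annotated in the feature table. Such tags are commonly used with odorant receptors to aid and detect cell-surface expression. The short large T antigen, lacZα, bom and rop fragments are backbone remnants.

The associated study concerns the structural instability and intracellular retention of mammalian odorant receptors, so the plasmid is likely used to express a consensus receptor in cultured mammalian cells and assess its trafficking or function.
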