Features (pLannotate 1.2.2; 14 found; start..end, strand, type, name):
    140..517     +  enhancer       CMV enhancer: human cytomegalovirus immediate early enhancer
    519..718     +  promoter       CMV promoter: human cytomegalovirus (CMV) immediate early promoter
    857..989     +  intron         chimeric intron: chimera between introns from human β-globin and immunoglobulin heavy chain genes
   1034..1052    +  promoter       T7 promoter: promoter for bacteriophage T7 RNA polymerase
   1169..2068    +  CDS            OR52L1 (fragment): O52L1_HUMAN - Experimental evidence at protein level: Swiss-Prot protein existence level 1. Odorant receptor. From Homo sapiens (Human).
   2098..2219    -  polyA_signal   SV40 poly(A) signal: SV40 polyadenylation signal
   2242..2310    -  CDS            large T antigen (fragment): large T antigen from SV40 (simian virus 40)
   2329..2396    +  CDS            lacZα (fragment): LacZα fragment of β-galactosidase; lacZ fragment
   2400..2828    +  rep_origin     f1 ori (sequence partly withheld): f1 bacteriophage origin of replication; arrow indicates direction of (+) strand synthesis
   2856..2955    -  misc_feature   bom (fragment): basis of mobility region from pBR322
   3057..3092    -  CDS            rop (fragment): Rop protein, which maintains plasmids at low copy number; rop
   3187..3291    +  promoter       AmpR promoter: bla
   3292..4152    +  CDS            AmpR: β-lactamase; bla; confers resistance to ampicillin, carbenicillin, and related antibiotics
   4323..4911    +  rep_origin     ori: high-copy-number ColE1/pMB1/pBR322/pUC origin of replication
>Addgene plasmid #208080 | OR52-consensus | addgene full sequence | sequence record 411179 | Addgene NGS Result
TCAATATTGGCCATTAGCCATATTATTCATTGGTTATATAGCATAAATCAATATTGGCTATTGGCCATTG
CATACGTTGTATCTATATCATAATATGTACATTTATATTGGCTCATGTCCAATATGACCGCCATGTTGGC
ATTGATTATTGACTAGTTATTAATAGTAATCAATTACGGGGTCATTAGTTCATAGCCCATATATGGAGTT
CCGCGTTACATAACTTACGGTAAATGGCCCGCCTGGCTGACCGCCCAACGACCCCCGCCCATTGACGTCA
ATAATGACGTATGTTCCCATAGTAACGCCAATAGGGACTTTCCATTGACGTCAATGGGTGGAGTATTTAC
GGTAAACTGCCCACTTGGCAGTACATCAAGTGTATCATATGCCAAGTCCGCCCCCTATTGACGTCAATGA
CGGTAAATGGCCCGCCTGGCATTATGCCCAGTACATGACCTTACGGGACTTTCCTACTTGGCAGTACATC
TACGTATTAGTCATCGCTATTACCATGGTGATGCGGTTTTGGCAGTACACCAATGGGCGTGGATAGCGGT
TTGACTCACGGGGATTTCCAAGTCTCCACCCCATTGACGTCAATGGGAGTTTGTTTTGGCACCAAAATCA
ACGGGACTTTCCAAAATGTCGTAATAACCCCGCCCCGTTGACGCAAATGGGCGGTAGGCGTGTACGGTGG
GAGGTCTATATAAGCAGAGCTCGTTTAGTGAACCGTCAGATCACTAGAAGCTTTATTGCGGTAGTTTATC
ACAGTTAAATTGCTAACGCAGTCAGTGCTTCTGACACAACAGTCTCGAACTTAAGCTGCAGAAGTTGGTC
GTGAGGCACTGGGCAGGTAAGTATCAAGGTTACAAGACAGGTTTAAGGAGACCAATAGAAACTGGGCTTG
TCGAGACAGAGAAGACTCTTGCGTTTCTGATAGGCACCTATTGGTCTTACTGACATCCACTTTGCCTTTC
TCTCCACAGGTGTCCACTCCCAGTTCAATTACAGCTCTTAAGGCTAGAGTACTTAATACGACTCACTATA
GGCTAGCATGAATGGCACAGAAGGCCCTAACTTCTACGTGCCCTTCTCCAATGCGACGGGTGTGGTACGC
GAATTCACGCGTATGCCCACCTCTAATCATACATCTTTTCACCCAAGCAGCTTCCTGCTTGTTGGCATCC
CCGGATTGGAATCCGTTCACATTTGGATTAGTATCCCGTTCTGTGCCATGTACTTGATAGCACTGCTTGG
TAACAGCACACTTCTCTTCGTTATTAAGACAGAGAGATCCCTCCATGAACCAATGTACTATTTCCTGGCA
ATGCTCGCTGCAACTGACCTCGTTCTTTCTACGAGTACCATCCCCAAGATGCTTGCTATATTTTGGTTCA
ATCTGAAAGAAATCTCTTTTGATGCGTGTTTGACACAGATGTTCTTCATTCATTCATTCACGGGGATGGA
ATCTGGAGTACTGCTGGCAATGGCCTTCGACCGCTACGTGGCTATTTGCTACCCACTGAGATATACGACG
ATCTTGACTAACAAGGTAATTGGGAAGATTGGTATGGCAGTTGTTTTGAGGGCAGTTCTCCTCGTCATAC
CCTTCCCTTTTCTGCTGAAGCGGCTTCCATTTTGTGGAACTAACATAATCCCGCACACATATTGCGAACA
TATGGGGGTAGCGAAGCTGGCTTGCGCAGATATTAAAGTAAACATCATTTATGGCCTTTTTGTAGCACTG
CTGATAGTTGGATTGGACGTGATCCTTATCGCACTCTCTTACGTTCTGATACTGAGGGCTGTTTTTCGGC
TGCCGTCACAAGATGCGAGGCTCAAAGCATTGTCAACCTGTGGGAGTCACATTTGTGTTATACTGGCGTT
TTACACCCCGGCCTTCTTTTCTTTCCTGACACATCGGTTTGGCCACCACATTCCGCCGTATATCCATATT
CTCCTGGCTAACTTGTATCTCTTGGTACCCCCCATGTTGAATCCCATAATCTACGGCGTTAAAACCAAGC
AGATAAGGGAAAGAGTGCTCAAGATTTTCTTCAAAAAAAAGTAAGCGGCCGCTTCGAGCAGACATGATAA
GATACATTGATGAGTTTGGACAAACCACAACTAGAATGCAGTGAAAAAAATGCTTTATTTGTGAAATTTG
TGATGCTATTGCTTTATTTGTAACCATTATAAGCTGCAATAAACAAGTTAACAACAACAATTGCATTCAT
TTTATGTTTCAGGTTCAGGGGGAGATGTGGGAGGTTTTTTAAAGCAAGTAAAACCTCTACAAATGTGGTA
AAATCGATAAGGATCCGGGCTGGCGTAATAGCGAAGAGGCCCGCACCGATCGCCCTTCCCAACAGTTGCG
CAGCCTGAATGGCGAATGG
[124 nt withheld, positions 2400-2523]
C
[91 nt withheld, positions 2525-2615]
A
[49 nt withheld, positions 2617-2665]
CCTTTGACGTTGGAGTCCACGTTCTTT
[37 nt withheld, positions 2693-2729]
ACCCTATCTCGGTCTATTCTTTTGATTTATAAGGGATTTTGCCGATTTCGGCCTATTGGTTAAAAAATGA
GCTGATTTAACAAAAATTTAACGCGAATTTTAACAAAATATTAACGCTTACAATTTCCTGATGCGGTATT
TTCTCCTTACGCATCTGTGCGGTATTTCACACCGCATATGGTGCACTCTCAGTACAATCTGCTCTGATGC
CGCATAGTTAAGCCAGCCCCGACACCCGCCAACACCCGCTGACGCGCCCTGACGGGCTTGTCTGCTCCCG
GCATCCGCTTACAGACAAGCTGTGACCGTCTCCGGGAGCTGCATGTGTCAGAGGTTTTCACCGTCATCAC
CGAAACGCGCGAGACGAAAGGGCCTCGTGATACGCCTATTTTTATAGGTTAATGTCATGATAATAATGGT
TTCTTAGACGTCAGGTGGCACTTTTCGGGGAAATGTGCGCGGAACCCCTATTTGTTTATTTTTCTAAATA
CATTCAAATATGTATCCGCTCATGAGACAATAACCCTGATAAATGCTTCAATAATATTGAAAAAGGAAGA
GTATGAGTATTCAACATTTCCGTGTCGCCCTTATTCCCTTTTTTGCGGCATTTTGCCTTCCTGTTTTTGC
TCACCCAGAAACGCTGGTGAAAGTAAAAGATGCTGAAGATCAGTTGGGTGCACGAGTGGGTTACATCGAA
CTGGATCTCAACAGCGGTAAGATCCTTGAGAGTTTTCGCCCCGAAGAACGTTTTCCAATGATGAGCACTT
TTAAAGTTCTGCTATGTGGCGCGGTATTATCCCGTATTGACGCCGGGCAAGAGCAACTCGGTCGCCGCAT
ACACTATTCTCAGAATGACTTGGTTGAGTACTCACCAGTCACAGAAAAGCATCTTACGGATGGCATGACA
GTAAGAGAATTATGCAGTGCTGCCATAACCATGAGTGATAACACTGCGGCCAACTTACTTCTGACAACGA
TCGGAGGACCGAAGGAGCTAACCGCTTTTTTGCACAACATGGGGGATCATGTAACTCGCCTTGATCGTTG
GGAACCGGAGCTGAATGAAGCCATACCAAACGACGAGCGTGACACCACGATGCCTGTAGCAATGGCAACA
ACGTTGCGCAAACTATTAACTGGCGAACTACTTACTCTAGCTTCCCGGCAACAATTAATAGACTGGATGG
AGGCGGATAAAGTTGCAGGACCACTTCTGCGCTCGGCCCTTCCGGCTGGCTGGTTTATTGCTGATAAATC
TGGAGCCGGTGAGCGTGGGTCTCGCGGTATCATTGCAGCACTGGGGCCAGATGGTAAGCCCTCCCGTATC
GTAGTTATCTACACGACGGGGAGTCAGGCAACTATGGATGAACGAAATAGACAGATCGCTGAGATAGGTG
CCTCACTGATTAAGCATTGGTAACTGTCAGACCAAGTTTACTCATATATACTTTAGATTGATTTAAAACT
TCATTTTTAATTTAAAAGGATCTAGGTGAAGATCCTTTTTGATAATCTCATGACCAAAATCCCTTAACGT
GAGTTTTCGTTCCACTGAGCGTCAGACCCCGTAGAAAAGATCAAAGGATCTTCTTGAGATCCTTTTTTTC
TGCGCGTAATCTGCTGCTTGCAAACAAAAAAACCACCGCTACCAGCGGTGGTTTGTTTGCCGGATCAAGA
GCTACCAACTCTTTTTCCGAAGGTAACTGGCTTCAGCAGAGCGCAGATACCAAATACTGTTCTTCTAGTG
TAGCCGTAGTTAGGCCACCACTTCAAGAACTCTGTAGCACCGCCTACATACCTCGCTCTGCTAATCCTGT
TACCAGTGGCTGCTGCCAGTGGCGATAAGTCGTGTCTTACCGGGTTGGACTCAAGACGATAGTTACCGGA
TAAGGCGCAGCGGTCGGGCTGAACGGGGGGTTCGTGCACACAGCCCAGCTTGGAGCGAACGACCTACACC
GAACTGAGATACCTACAGCGTGAGCTATGAGAAAGCGCCACGCTTCCCGAAGGGAGAAAGGCGGACAGGT
ATCCGGTAAGCGGCAGGGTCGGAACAGGAGAGCGCACGAGGGAGCTTCCAGGGGGAAACGCCTGGTATCT
TTATAGTCCTGTCGGGTTTCGCCACCTCTGACTTGAGCGTCGATTTTTGTGATGCTCGTCAGGGGGGCGG
AGCCTATGGAAAAACGCCAGCAACGCGGCCTTTTTACGGTTCCTGGCCTTTTGCTGGCCTTTTGCTCACA
TGGCTCGACAGATCT
