>Addgene plasmid #208080 | OR52-consensus | depositor partial sequence | sequence record 406155 | Rhodopsin-tagged OR52-consensus ORF
ATGAATGGCACAGAAGGCCCTAACTTCTACGTGCCCTTCTCCAATGCGACGGGTGTGGTACGCGAATTCA
CGCGTATGCCCACCTCTAATCATACATCTTTTCACCCAAGCAGCTTCCTGCTTGTTGGCATCCCCGGATT
GGAATCCGTTCACATTTGGATTAGTATCCCGTTCTGTGCCATGTACTTGATAGCACTGCTTGGTAACAGC
ACACTTCTCTTCGTTATTAAGACAGAGAGATCCCTCCATGAACCAATGTACTATTTCCTGGCAATGCTCG
CTGCAACTGACCTCGTTCTTTCTACGAGTACCATCCCCAAGATGCTTGCTATATTTTGGTTCAATCTGAA
AGAAATCTCTTTTGATGCGTGTTTGACACAGATGTTCTTCATTCATTCATTCACGGGGATGGAATCTGGA
GTACTGCTGGCAATGGCCTTCGACCGCTACGTGGCTATTTGCTACCCACTGAGATATACGACGATCTTGA
CTAACAAGGTAATTGGGAAGATTGGTATGGCAGTTGTTTTGAGGGCAGTTCTCCTCGTCATACCCTTCCC
TTTTCTGCTGAAGCGGCTTCCATTTTGTGGAACTAACATAATCCCGCACACATATTGCGAACATATGGGG
GTAGCGAAGCTGGCTTGCGCAGATATTAAAGTAAACATCATTTATGGCCTTTTTGTAGCACTGCTGATAG
TTGGATTGGACGTGATCCTTATCGCACTCTCTTACGTTCTGATACTGAGGGCTGTTTTTCGGCTGCCGTC
ACAAGATGCGAGGCTCAAAGCATTGTCAACCTGTGGGAGTCACATTTGTGTTATACTGGCGTTTTACACC
CCGGCCTTCTTTTCTTTCCTGACACATCGGTTTGGCCACCACATTCCGCCGTATATCCATATTCTCCTGG
CTAACTTGTATCTCTTGGTACCCCCCATGTTGAATCCCATAATCTACGGCGTTAAAACCAAGCAGATAAG
GGAAAGAGTGCTCAAGATTTTCTTCAAAAAAAAGTAA
